Addgene plasmid #27839: pUT1499-HQ858757
Depositing lab: John Gray & Erich Grotewold. Depositing organization: University of Toledo. Publication: The Maize TFome--development of a transcription factor open reading frame collection for functional genomics. Burdo B, Gray J, Goetting-Minesky MP, Wittler B, Hunt M, Li T, Velliquette D, Thomas J, Gentzel I, dos Santos Brito M, Mejia-Guerra MK, Connolly LN, Qaisi D, Li W, Casas MI, Doseff AI, Grotewold E. Plant J. 2014 Oct;80(2):356-66. doi: 10.1111/tpj.12623. Epub 2014 Aug 26. PubMed 25053252.
Backbone
  Vector backbone: pENTR/SD
  Backbone manufacturer: Invitrogen
  Backbone size w/o insert (bp): 2601
  Vector type: Entry vector
Growth in bacteria
  Bacterial resistance: Kanamycin, 50 μg/mL
  Growth temperature: 37°C
  Growth strain: DH5alpha
  Growth instructions: E. coli TOP10
  Copy number: Low Copy
Gene/Insert
  Gene/Insert name: HRT transcription factor from DV168676
  Species: Zea mays
  Insert size (bp): 1614
  GenBank ID: HQ858757
  Cloning method: Restriction Enzyme
  Sequencing primers: 5′ M13 For; 3′ M13 Rev
Terms and licenses: Academic/Nonprofit Terms; Industry Terms: Not Available to Industry
Depositor comments: This CDS was amplified using PCR from a full length cDNA template from the Maize Full-length cDNA Project (www.maizecdna.org) and the PCR product included the stop codon. The PCR product was cloned into a Gateway pENTR/SD vector. Further information on this gene may be obtained at www.grassius.org using the GenBank number. (The second half of the plasmid name is the GenBank Number for the sequence of the insert)
How to cite: pUT1499-HQ858757 was a gift from John Gray & Erich Grotewold (Addgene plasmid # 27839 ; http://n2t.net/addgene:27839 ; RRID:Addgene_27839)
