[The description below was written by a language model from this plasmid's Addgene catalogue record and pLannotate feature annotations shown in this document.]
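Description:
pUT1499-HQ858757 is a Gateway entry clone built on the Invitrogen pENTR/SD backbone, carrying the coding sequence of a maize (Zea mays) HRT-family transcription factor as part of the Maize TFome open reading frame collection. The plasmid totals about 4.2 kb, consistent with a 2.6 kb backbone plus a 1.6 kb insert. It is maintained in E. coli under kanamycin selection through an aph(3')-Ia resistance gene and replicates from a ColE1/pUC-type origin. The catalogue lists it as low copy, whereas the annotation describes this origin as a high-copy type, and the record does not resolve that difference.

The insert lies between attL1 and attL2, the recombination sites used in the LR Clonase reaction to move an ORF into attR-containing destination vectors. According to the depositor, the CDS was PCR-amplified from a full-length cDNA clone and retains its stop codon, so it suits native or N-terminally tagged expression after transfer but not C-terminal fusions. Just downstream of attL1 sits the bacteriophage T7 gene 10 ribosome binding site characteristic of the SD version of pENTR, which supports translation in bacteria once the cassette sits behind a suitable promoter. The entry vector itself has no promoter driving the insert in the sense direction; a T7 promoter beyond attL2 points back toward it on the opposite strand. The rrnB T1 and T2 terminators upstream of attL1 shield the cassette from read-through transcription. Within the insert, the annotation detects a short region resembling the Arabidopsis ET1 transcriptional regulator. The brief lacI and lacZα fragments appear to be backbone remnants. The clone serves as a source ORF for functional genomics of maize transcription factors.
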