Features (pLannotate 1.2.2; 11 found; start..end, strand, type, name):
      1..100     +  protein_bind   attL1: mutant version of attL; recombination site for the Gateway® LR reaction LR Clonase™
    112..132     +  RBS            RBS: efficient ribosome binding site from bacteriophage T7 gene 10 (Olins and Rangwala, 1989)
   1024..1170    +  CDS            ET1 (fragment): ET1_ARATH - Experimental evidence at transcript level: Swiss-Prot protein existence level 2. Transcriptional regulator involved in the regulation of cell differentiation in meristems (By similarity). Binds DNA without sequence preference (PubMed:22226340). From Arabidopsis thaliana (Mouse-ear cress).
   1772..1871    -  protein_bind   attL2: mutant version of attL; recombination site for the Gateway® LR reaction LR Clonase™
   1889..1907    -  promoter       T7 promoter: promoter for bacteriophage T7 RNA polymerase
   2041..2850    +  CDS            KanR: aminoglycoside phosphotransferase; aph(3')-Ia; confers resistance to kanamycin in bacteria or G418 (Geneticin®) in eukaryotes
   2997..3585    +  rep_origin     ori: high-copy-number ColE1/pMB1/pBR322/pUC origin of replication
   3768..3860    +  CDS            lacI (fragment): lac repressor; lacI; The lac repressor binds to the lac operator to inhibit transcription in E. coli. This inhibition can be relieved by adding lactose or isopropyl-β-D-thiogalactopyranoside (IPTG).
   3915..3942    -  terminator     rrnB T2 terminator: transcription terminator T2 from the E. coli rrnB gene
   4074..4117    +  terminator     rrnB T1 terminator: Escherichia coli rrnB; transcription terminator T1 from the E. coli rrnB gene
   4164..4200    -  CDS            lacZα (fragment): LacZα fragment of β-galactosidase; lacZ fragment
>Addgene plasmid #27839 | pUT1499-HQ858757 | depositor full sequence | sequence record 13113 | Author sequence
CAAATAATGATTTTATTTTGACTGATAGTGACCTGTTCGTTGCAACAAATTGATGAGCAATGCTTTTTTA
TAATGCCAACTTTGTACAAAAAAGCAGGCTCCGCGGCCGCCTTGTTTAACTTTAAGAAGGAGCCCTTCAC
CATGCCTGCGCCCGTCGCACCTGTAACCTCCAGGCTGAAGCGGGAAGACTGCCCCCGCACCAAGCACGAC
TCCCTCTTTTCCCCATGGAAGGTCCTTGTCGGGCCGTCGGACTGGAGGGACCACGCCGCCGGCAAGGAAG
GGGTCCAGAGGTACCGCATCCGCAACCTCCCGGACAACTTCCCCGGCCTCTACGAGCTAGGCGTTGCCTG
CGCGGCCGACGAGGGCGTCAGGTCCCGGAGGCGTGACGCGCGAGGCGTCGTCGTGGTGTACCTCGGCCAG
GCCGACAGTGTCCGGGCGAGGCTGCAGCAGTATGGCCGCTCGGGGTCGCATCTGGACACTACGAACTCGC
CGGGCTCTTCTGATAGAGATGCGGCGAATGCGCTCGCCGAGGGTCCTGGACTCTTCAGAGAAGTGTTCTC
CAGAGGCTACTCCGTCGTGTTTCGATGTGCGCTGATGGACAATAAACAAGAAGCTGAGAAGACTGAAGCA
CTACTCCTGAGAGTATTTGATTATGCATGGAACAAGCTTCAGAATGGTGCTTGTCGCCGGCAAGAAATAC
TGCATAAGTTAGAACTGCGAGCAGCCAACCATAGGTCTCTACTTAGCAGAGTAAGTGACATGAAACAAAA
AATATTTGGACAGAAAGCAGGTATAAATATAAAGGGAAGTGGGCCAGCTAACACCTCGCCTAGCATAATT
AAAAGTATGCTCCCAAGGGTTCGTACAATCGTTCGTTTCAGACCTCAGTTAGTAAACCCTAACAACAGTG
AAGGTGGGATAACTGGTATTCCCTATGCAAATAGACAAGCACATAGAAGGAAGTCCAAAGGATACCAAGT
AAAAAAGTTCGATGTTACAAAACGGAGAACTGTGCCGATACATGATTCTAACTCTGTCTGTGGAGTGCTG
CTGGAAGATGGTTTTTGTCTGGAGCACCCAGTTCATGGAAGAAAGAGGTGCAGCTTACACAAAGGTAAAA
GAGTCAAAGGCAGCCCAAAAAGTTCGCCTACTAGCCATCCTTGCCAAGTTGGGATTGCAATTACTGAGTT
TTGCCTAACTGAAGATTTGGACAGCTCGGTCCCAAAACAGGAAAGCGAAATACGGCCCAAAAATATGTCT
ACAACTCTGAAAGAACCTCAGAGGCAAAGCGATAATTTGGAATCACAAAAGGTGAATACTGGAGAAGCTT
CTACAGAAGATGGAACACAAGAAGTTTCTAGGGATGCTTGTATCTTAGAAGAGAAGGCCTTCTTCCATGC
TGACTCTGAGTCTCAGGAGCAGCAGCCTTCTGGGAGAATGTGGTTTGAGCTGCTCAAATCACAGAGGAAA
CCGGCGAGCGCACATCCATCAAGAAGAGGCTTGGGATCTCAGATAACAGCAATGACAGATAACAGGTCCT
GCAAAATGGTGTCAATTGCAGGAATGGAAAGGACTGAGAAGGACAGTGGAGTAGAGGTCACTGCTGCTTC
GTTTTCCAGAAGCTCAGGATGGCCCTGTACCTGTGGCGCCCGTACGTCGGACGGTTCACGTTGTATGAAT
ATGCCGATTGAAGGGAGGAAGAGATGTGCATTGCACAAAGGGCAAAGGGCAGCATTCCCCCCTACACCAT
CGGCAAAGGGTGGGCGCGCCGACCCAGCTTTCTTGTACAAAGTTGGCATTATAAGAAAGCATTGCTTATC
AATTTGTTGCAACGAACAGGTCACTATCAGTCAAAATAAAATCATTATTTGCCATCCAGCTGATATCCCC
TATAGTGAGTCGTATTACATGGTCATAGCTGTTTCCTGGCAGCTCTGGCCCGTGTCTCAAAATCTCTGAT
GTTACATTGCACAAGATAAAAATATATCATCATGAACAATAAAACTGTCTGCTTACATAAACAGTAATAC
AAGGGGTGTTATGAGCCATATTCAACGGGAAACGTCGAGGCCGCGATTAAATTCCAACATGGATGCTGAT
TTATATGGGTATAAATGGGCTCGCGATAATGTCGGGCAATCAGGTGCGACAATCTATCGCTTGTATGGGA
AGCCCGATGCGCCAGAGTTGTTTCTGAAACATGGCAAAGGTAGCGTTGCCAATGATGTTACAGATGAGAT
GGTCAGACTAAACTGGCTGACGGAATTTATGCCTCTTCCGACCATCAAGCATTTTATCCGTACTCCTGAT
GATGCATGGTTACTCACCACTGCGATCCCCGGAAAAACAGCATTCCAGGTATTAGAAGAATATCCTGATT
CAGGTGAAAATATTGTTGATGCGCTGGCAGTGTTCCTGCGCCGGTTGCATTCGATTCCTGTTTGTAATTG
TCCTTTTAACAGCGATCGCGTATTTCGTCTCGCTCAGGCGCAATCACGAATGAATAACGGTTTGGTTGAT
GCGAGTGATTTTGATGACGAGCGTAATGGCTGGCCTGTTGAACAAGTCTGGAAAGAAATGCATAAACTTT
TGCCATTCTCACCGGATTCAGTCGTCACTCATGGTGATTTCTCACTTGATAACCTTATTTTTGACGAGGG
GAAATTAATAGGTTGTATTGATGTTGGACGAGTCGGAATCGCAGACCGATACCAGGATCTTGCCATCCTA
TGGAACTGCCTCGGTGAGTTTTCTCCTTCATTACAGAAACGGCTTTTTCAAAAATATGGTATTGATAATC
CTGATATGAATAAATTGCAGTTTCATTTGATGCTCGATGAGTTTTTCTAATCAGAATTGGTTAATTGGTT
GTAACACTGGCAGAGCATTACGCTGACTTGACGGGACGGCGCAAGCTCATGACCAAAATCCCTTAACGTG
AGTTACGCGTCGTTCCACTGAGCGTCAGACCCCGTAGAAAAGATCAAAGGATCTTCTTGAGATCCTTTTT
TTCTGCGCGTAATCTGCTGCTTGCAAACAAAAAAACCACCGCTACCAGCGGTGGTTTGTTTGCCGGATCA
AGAGCTACCAACTCTTTTTCCGAAGGTAACTGGCTTCAGCAGAGCGCAGATACCAAATACTGTCCTTCTA
GTGTAGCCGTAGTTAGGCCACCACTTCAAGAACTCTGTAGCACCGCCTACATACCTCGCTCTGCTAATCC
TGTTACCAGTGGCTGCTGCCAGTGGCGATAAGTCGTGTCTTACCGGGTTGGACTCAAGACGATAGTTACC
GGATAAGGCGCAGCGGTCGGGCTGAACGGGGGGTTCGTGCACACAGCCCAGCTTGGAGCGAACGACCTAC
ACCGAACTGAGATACCTACAGCGTGAGCATTGAGAAAGCGCCACGCTTCCCGAAGGGAGAAAGGCGGACA
GGTATCCGGTAAGCGGCAGGGTCGGAACAGGAGAGCGCACGAGGGAGCTTCCAGGGGGAAACGCCTGGTA
TCTTTATAGTCCTGTCGGGTTTCGCCACCTCTGACTTGAGCGTCGATTTTTGTGATGCTCGTCAGGGGGG
CGGAGCCTATGGAAAAACGCCAGCAACGCGGCCTTTTTACGGTTCCTGGCCTTTTGCTGGCCTTTTGCTC
ACATGTTCTTTCCTGCGTTATCCCCTGATTCTGTGGATAACCGTATTACCGCCTTTGAGTGAGCTGATAC
CGCTCGCCGCAGCCGAACGACCGAGCGCAGCGAGTCAGTGAGCGAGGAAGCGGAAGAGCGCCCAATACGC
AAACCGCCTCTCCCCGCGCGTTGGCCGATTCATTAATGCAGCTGGCACGACAGGTTTCCCGACTGGAAAG
CGGGCAGTGAGCGCAACGCAATTAATACGCGTACCGCTAGCCAGGAAGAGTTTGTAGAAACGCAAAAAGG
CCATCCGTCAGGATGGCCTTCTGCTTAGTTTGATGCCTGGCAGTTTATGGCGGGCGTCCTGCCCGCCACC
CTCCGGGCCGTTGCTTCACAACGTTCAAATCCGCTCCCGGCGGATTTGTCCTACTCAGGAGAGCGTTCAC
CGACAAACAACAGATAAAACGAAAGGCCCAGTCTTCCGACTGAGCCTTTCGTTTTATTTGATGCCTGGCA
GTTCCCTACTCTCGCGTTAACGCTAGCATGGATGTTTTCCCAGTCACGACGTTGTAAAACGACGGCCAGT
CTTAAGCTCGGGCCC
