>Addgene plasmid #27839 | pUT1499-HQ858757 | addgene partial sequence | sequence record 34129 | 27839 with M13pUC-fwd
TTTTATTTTGACTGATAGTGACCTGTTCGTTGCAACAAATTGATGAGCAATGCTTTTTTATAATGCCAAC
TTTGTACAAAAAAGCAGGCTCCGCGGCCGCCTTGTTTAACTTTAAGAAGGAGCCCTTCACCATGCCTGCG
CCCGTCGCACCTGTAACCTCCAGGCTGAAGCGGGAAGACTGCCCCCGCACCAAGCACGACTCCCTCTTTT
CCCCATGGAAGGTCCTTGTCGGGCCGTCGGACTGGAGGGACCACGCCGCCGGCAAGGAAGGGGTCCAGAG
GTACCGCATCCGCAACCTCCCGGACAACTTCCCCGGCCTCTACGAGCTAGGCGTTGCCTGCGCGGCCGAC
GAGGGCGTCAGGTCCCGGAGGCGTGACGCGCGAGGCGTCGTCGTGGTGTACCTCGGCCAGGCCGACAGTG
TCCGGGCGAGGCTGCAGCAGTATGGCCGCTCGGGGTCGCATCTGGACACTACGAACTCGCCGGGCTCTTC
TGATAGAGATGCGGCGAATGCGCTCGCCGAGGGTCCTGGACTCTTCAGAGAAGTGTTCTCCAGAGGCTAC
TCCGTCGTGTTTCGATGTGCGCTGATGGACAATAAACAAGAAGCTGAGAAGACTGAAGCACTACTCCTGA
GAGTATTTGATTATGCATGGAACAAGCTTCAGAATGGTGCTTGTCGCCGGCAAGAAATACTGCATAAGTT
AGAACTGCGAGCAGCCAACCATAGGTCTCTACTTAGCAGAGTAAGTGACATGAAACAAAAAATATTTGGA
CAGAAAG
